Addgene plasmid #44677: PL08003B2A11
Depositing lab: Phillip Newmark. Depositing organization: University of Illinois at Urbana-Champaign. Publication: Molecular markers to characterize the hermaphroditic reproductive system of the planarian Schmidtea mediterranea. Chong T, Stary JM, Wang Y, Newmark PA. BMC Dev Biol. 2011 Nov 10;11:69. 10.1186/1471-213X-11-69 PubMed 22074376.
Backbone
  Vector backbone: pBluescript SK II (+)
  Backbone size w/o insert (bp): 2961
Growth in bacteria
  Bacterial resistance: Ampicillin, 100 μg/mL
  Growth temperature: 37°C
  Growth strain: DH5alpha
  Copy number: High Copy
Gene/Insert
  Gene/Insert name: EST Contig 6341
  Species: Schmidtea mediterranea
  GenBank ID: HO005628.1 DN311414.1
  Promoter: T7 sense, T3 antisense
  Cloning method: Restriction Enzyme; 5′ cloning site EcoRI (not destroyed); 3′ cloning site NotI (not destroyed)
  Sequencing primers: 5′ T7; 3′ T3
Terms and licenses: Academic/Nonprofit Terms; Industry Terms: Not Available to Industry
How to cite: PL08003B2A11 was a gift from Phillip Newmark (Addgene plasmid # 44677 ; http://n2t.net/addgene:44677 ; RRID:Addgene_44677)
