[The description below was written by a language model from this plasmid's Addgene catalogue record.]
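Description:
PL08003B2A11 is a bacterial cloning plasmid built on the pBluescript SK II (+) phagemid backbone (2961 bp without insert) that carries a cDNA clone from the planarian flatworm Schmidtea mediterranea. It is maintained at high copy number in E. coli and selected with ampicillin. No feature table is provided, so individual backbone elements are not itemised, although pBluescript-type vectors generally combine a pUC-derived origin, an f1 origin and an ampicillin resistance gene with a multiple cloning site flanked by opposing phage promoters.

The insert is recorded as EST Contig 6341, an expressed sequence tag contig linked to two GenBank EST entries. The record does not give the identity or function of the encoded gene, nor the insert length. The fragment was placed between EcoRI at the 5′ end and NotI at the 3′ end, and both sites remain intact, so the insert can be excised or the plasmid linearised at either end. It sits between the T7 and T3 RNA polymerase promoters, with T7 driving the sense strand and T3 the antisense strand. The same promoter regions serve as priming sites for sequencing across the insert.

This arrangement suits in vitro transcription, in which T3 would yield antisense riboprobes and T7 sense controls. The associated publication concerns molecular markers for the hermaphroditic reproductive system of S. mediterranea, which suggests the clone served as a template for expression analysis such as in situ hybridisation, though the record does not state the use explicitly. There are no eukaryotic promoters or selection markers, so it is not an expression vector for animal cells.
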