>Addgene plasmid #44677 | PL08003B2A11 | depositor partial sequence | sequence record 61204 | 3' read
CGGATGACGGATTTGTTCCTCCAACTGTCCAGGGAAAGGTCAATGCAAGACCGGAAATTATTTTACCGCT
GCCAGATCCACCAGTTGATACATCGCAATCTGAAGCCGCTGACTCTCCTTCAAAGCTATCTAAGAAACGA
GGAAGCCAAAAGCAAAGTGGCACTCCGAATTCTAATCGACCGATGCCTCCAAATCACTTTAAACCGCCAC
CTCCTCCTCCTGAGCCCATTGCTCCGGTACGATCCAACAGCAGCAGTGAGCGTTCCTCTCCTATGGAGCA
TAATTTACCGCCTCCGCCTCCTCCAATCGTGGAATTGCCTCAAGTCACAAAGCCGAAACCTCCTCCATTG
AAACCAAAACCTGCACTGAAACCTAAACCGAACATTGTTGTTAAGGATCAAATTGCTATCAAAAAGAGTG
CAGCAGCCCCCCGTTACAACGATGAAAGTAGTAACGATGACATGCTGTAAATCAGTTTGTAAACTCGTAT
TGAAATTTGCTAATATTTACGGCTGTGGCTTTTTACATTTTATTGTTCATTTTATATTGATTTATAATAT
ATTTATAAATCAGTAAATATATTATAAATGCGTGTGTGTGCGTGTGTAATGACAGCTATTAATCATCATG
GCATATCATATATATATGTTTATTAGATATATATTCATTCCACATATCAATTTGATCCCCTCGGTTATTG
ATCGGTTCTGATTTTTGATCTGTTTAATTGGGAGTTTGATCCTGATTTTACTGTTTGATTTTGAAATAAA
ACTTAGAGTTTCCAAAAAAAAAAAAAAAAAATG
