>Addgene plasmid #44677 | PL08003B2A11 | addgene partial sequence | sequence record 63692 | M13_pUC_fwd
CGACTCACTATAGGGCGAATTGGGTACCGGGCCCCCCCTCGAGGTCGACGGTATCGATAAGCTTGATATC
GAATTCCGTTGCTGTCGCCGTTGCTGTCGCGGATGACGGATTTGTTCCTCCAACTGTCCAGGGAAAGGTC
AATGCAAGACCGGAAATTATTTTACCGCTGCCAGATCCACCAGTTGATACATCGCAATCTGAAGCCGCTG
ACTCTCCTTCAAAGCTATCTAAGAAACGAGGAAGCCAAAAGCAAAGTGGCACTCCGAATTCTAATCGACC
GATGCCTCCAAATCACTTTAAACCGCCACCTCCTCCTCCTGAGCCCATTGCTCCGGTACGATCCAACAGC
AGCAGTGAGCGTTCCTCTCCTATGGAGCATAATTTACCGCCTCCGCCTCCTCCAATCGTGGAATTGCCTC
AAGTCACAAAGCCGAAACCTCCTCCATTGAAACCAAAACCTGCACTGAAACCTAAACCGAACATTGTTGT
TAAGGATCAAATTGCTATCAAAAAGAGTGCAGCAGCCCCCCGTTACAACGATGAAAGTAGTAACGATGAC
ATGCTGTAAATCAGTTTGTAAACTCGTATTGAAATTTGCTAATATTTACGGCTGTGGCTTTTTACATTTT
ATTGTTCATTTTATATTGATTTATAATATATTTATAAATCAGTAAATATATTATAAATGCGTGTGTGTGC
GTGTGTAATGACAGCTATTAATCATCATGGCATATCATATATATATGTTTATTAGATATATATTCATTCC
ACATATCAATTTGATCCCCTCGGTTATTGATCGGTTCTGATTTTTGATCTGTTTAATTGGGAGTTTGATC
CTGATTTTACTGTTTGATTTTGAAATAAAACTTAGAGTTTCCAAAAAAAAAAAAAAA
