>Addgene plasmid #44677 | PL08003B2A11 | addgene partial sequence | sequence record 63696 | M13_pUC_rev
GATTACGCCAAGCGCGCAATTAACCCTCACTAAAGGGAACAAAAGCTGGAGCTCCACCGCGGTGGCGGCC
GCTCGCATTTTTTTTTTTTTTTTTTGGAAACTCTAAGTTTTATTTCAAAATCAAACAGTAAAATCAGGAT
CAAACTCCCAATTAAACAGATCAAAAATCAGAACCGATCAATAACCGAGGGGATCAAATTGATATGTGGA
ATGAATATATATCTAATAAACATATATATATGATATGCCATGATGATTAATAGCTGTCATTACACACGCA
CACACACGCATTTATAATATATTTACTGATTTATAAATATATTATAAATCAATATAAAATGAACAATAAA
ATGTAAAAAGCCACAGCCGTAAATATTAGCAAATTTCAATACGAGTTTACAAACTGATTTACAGCATGTC
ATCGTTACTACTTTCATCGTTGTAACGGGGGGCTGCTGCACTCTTTTTGATAGCAATTTGATCCTTAACA
ACAATGTTCGGTTTAGGTTTCAGTGCAGGTTTTGGTTTCAATGGAGGAGGTTTCGGCTTTGTGACTTGAG
GCAATTCCACGATTGGAGGAGGCGGAGGCGGTAAATTATGCTCCATAGGAGAGGAACGCTCACTGCTGCT
GTTGGATCGTACCGGAGCAATGGGCTCAGGAGGAGGAGGTGGCGGTTTAAAGTGATTTGGAGGCATCGGT
CGATTAGAATTCGGAGTGCCACTTTGCTTTTGGCTTCCTCGTTTCTTAGATAGCTTTGAAGGAGAGTCAG
CGGCTTCAGATTGCGATGTATCAACTGGTGGATCTGGCAGCGGTAAAATAATTTCCGGTCTTGCATTGAC
CTTTCCCTGGACAGTTGGAGGAACAAATCCGTCATCCGCGACAGCAACGGCGACAGCAACGGGAATTCGA
TATCAAGCTTATCGATACCGTCGACCTCGAGGGGGGGCCCGGTACCCAATTCGCC
